>Addgene plasmid #56637 | YPet-Mito-7 | depositor partial sequence | sequence record 87526 | insert sequence
TCCGCCCCATGACGCAAATGGCGGTAGCGTGTACGTGGGAGGTCTATATAGCAGAGCTGGTTAGTGAACC
GTCAGATCCGCTAGCATGTCCGTCCTGACGCCGCTGCTGCTGCGGGGCTTGACAGGCTCGGCCCGGCGGC
TCCCAGTGCCGCGCGCCAAGATCCATTCGTTGGGGGATCCACCGGTCGCCACCATGGTGAGCAAAGGCGA
AGAGCTGTTCACCGGCGTGGTGCCCATCCTGGTGGAGCTGGACGGCGACGTGAACGGCCACAAGTTCAGC
GTGAGCGGCGAGGGCGAGGGCGACGCCACCTACGGCAAGCTGACCCTGAAGCTGCTGTGCACCACCGGCA
AGCTGCCCGTGCCCTGGCCCACCCTGGTGACCACCCTGGGCTACGGCGTGCAGTGCTTCGCCCGGTACCC
CGACCACATGAAGCAGCACGACTTCTTCAAGAGCGCCATGCCCGAGGGCTACGTGCAGGAGCGGACCATC
TTCTTCAAGGACGACGGCAACTACAAGACCCGGGCCGAGGTGAAGTTCGAGGGCGACACCCTGGTGAACC
GGATCGAGCTGAAGGGCATCGACTTCAAGGAGGACGGCAACATCCTGGGCCACAAGCTGGAGTACAACTA
CAACAGCCACAACGTGTACATCACCGCCGACAAGCAGAAGAACGGCATCAAGGCCAACTTCAAGATCCGG
CACAACATCGAGGACGGCGGCGTGCAGCTGGCCGACCACTACCAGCAGAACACCCCCATCGGCGACGGCC
CCGTGCTGCTGCCCGACAACCACTACCTGAGCTACCAGAGCGCCCTGTTCAAGGACCCCAACGAGAAGCG
GGACCACATGGTGCTGCTGGAGTTCCTGACCGCCGCCGGCATCACCGAGGGCATGAACGAGCTCTATAAG
TAAAGCGGCCGCGACTCTAGATCATATCAGCATACACATTTGTAGAGGTTTACTGCTTTAAAACCTCCAC
ACCTCCCCTGACTGAACATAAATGATGCATGTGTGTACTGTATGCA
