>Addgene plasmid #56637 | YPet-Mito-7 | addgene partial sequence | sequence record 109123 | CMV-F 5'-CGCAAATGGGCGGTAGGCGTG-3'
TGGTTTAGTGAACCGTCAGATCCGCTAGCATGTCCGTCCTGACGCCGCTGCTGCTGCGGGGCTTGACAGG
CTCGGCCCGGCGGCTCCCAGTGCCGCGCGCCAAGATCCATTCGTTGGGGGATCCACCGGTCGCCACCATG
GTGAGCAAAGGCGAAGAGCTGTTCACCGGCGTGGTGCCCATCCTGGTGGAGCTGGACGGCGACGTGAACG
GCCACAAGTTCAGCGTGAGCGGCGAGGGCGAGGGCGACGCCACCTACGGCAAGCTGACCCTGAAGCTGCT
GTGCACCACCGGCAAGCTGCCCGTGCCCTGGCCCACCCTGGTGACCACCCTGGGCTACGGCGTGCAGTGC
TTCGCCCGGTACCCCGACCACATGAAGCAGCACGACTTCTTCAAGAGCGCCATGCCCGAGGGCTACGTGC
AGGAGCGGACCATCTTCTTCAAGGACGACGGCAACTACAAGACCCGGGCCGAGGTGAAGTTCGAGGGCGA
CACCCTGGTGAACCGGATCGAGCTGAAGGGCATCGACTTCAAGGAGGACGGCAACATCCTGGGCCACAAG
CTGGAGTACAACTACAACAGCCACAACGTGTACATCACCGCCGACAAGCAGAAGAACGGCATCAAGGCCA
ACTTCAAGATCCGGCACAACATCGAGGACGGCGGCGTGCAGCTGGCCGACCACTACCAGCAGAACACCCC
CATCGGCGACGGCCCCGTGCTGCTGCCCGACAACCACTACCTGAGCTACCAGAGCGCCCTGTTCAAGGAC
CCCAACGAGAAGCG
