[The description below was written by a language model from this plasmid's Addgene catalogue record.]
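Description:
YPet-Mito-7 is a mammalian expression plasmid that produces a mitochondrially targeted version of the yellow fluorescent protein YPet. It is built on a YPet vector backbone of about 4.75 kb (excluding the insert), is maintained at high copy number in E. coli under kanamycin selection, and carries a neomycin resistance marker so that transfected mammalian cells can be selected with G418. The record does not list the origins of replication or provide a feature table, so details of the backbone beyond these markers are not documented here. The use of an SV40 polyA reverse sequencing primer suggests that an SV40 polyadenylation signal lies downstream of the expression cassette.

The insert, called "Mito", is derived from human COX8A, which encodes cytochrome c oxidase subunit VIII. The N-terminal presequence of this protein is a widely used mitochondrial targeting signal that directs import of fused cargo into the mitochondrial matrix. The exact extent of the COX8A fragment and its orientation relative to the fluorescent protein are not stated in the record, and the cloning method is listed as unknown. Expression of the Mito–YPet fusion is driven by the CMV promoter, which gives strong constitutive transcription in most mammalian cell lines.

The construct serves as a fluorescent organelle marker. It labels mitochondria in live or fixed cells for imaging of their morphology, distribution and dynamics, or for colocalization studies with other tagged proteins. The recorded spectral properties are excitation at 513 nm and emission at 527 nm, which places it in the yellow channel.
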