Addgene plasmid #56637: YPet-Mito-7
Purpose: Localization: Mitochondria, Excitation: 513, Emission: 527
Depositing lab: Michael Davidson. Depositing organization: Florida State University, Tallahassee.
Backbone
  Vector backbone: YPet
  Backbone size w/o insert (bp): 4750
  Vector type: Mammalian Expression
  Selectable markers: Neomycin (select with G418)
Growth in bacteria
  Bacterial resistance: Kanamycin, 50 μg/mL
  Growth temperature: 37°C
  Growth strain: DH5alpha
  Copy number: High Copy
Gene/Insert
  Gene/Insert name: Mito (alt name: NM_004074.2)
  Species: H. sapiens (human)
  Entrez Gene: COX8A (a.k.a. COX, COX8, COX8-2, COX8L, MC4DN15, VIII, VIII-L)
  Promoter: CMV
  Tag / fusion protein: YPet
  Cloning method: Unknown
  Sequencing primers: 5′ CMV-F; 3′ SV40pA-R
Terms and licenses: Academic/Nonprofit Terms; Industry Terms
Depositor comments: . Excitation = 513; Emission = 527
How to cite: YPet-Mito-7 was a gift from Michael Davidson (Addgene plasmid # 56637 ; http://n2t.net/addgene:56637 ; RRID:Addgene_56637)
